Addgene plasmid #39717: KHBD00662
Depositing lab: Bart Deplancke. Depositing organization: Swiss Federal Institute of Technology (EPFL). Publication: Automated protein-DNA interaction screening of Drosophila regulatory elements. Korneel Hens, Jean-Daniel Feuz, Alina Isakova, Antonina Lagovitina, Andreas Massouras, Julien Bryois, Patrick Callaerts, Susan E. Celniker, Bart Deplancke. Nat Methods. 2011 Oct 30;8(12):1065-70. 10.1038/nmeth.1763 PubMed 22037703.
Backbone
  Vector backbone: pDONR221
  Backbone manufacturer: Invitrogen
  Backbone size w/o insert (bp): 2536
  Vector type: Gateway DONR vector
Growth in bacteria
  Bacterial resistance: Kanamycin, 50 μg/mL
  Growth temperature: 37°C
  Growth strain: DH5alpha
  Copy number: High Copy
Gene/Insert
  Gene/Insert name: CG5034 (alt names: FBgn0032223; GATAd)
  Species: D. melanogaster (fly)
  Insert size (bp): 2526
  Entrez Gene: GATAd (a.k.a. Dmel_CG5034, CG5034, Dmel\CG5034, dGATA-D, dGATAd)
  Promoter: none
  Cloning method: Gateway Cloning
  Sequencing primers: 5′ M13-F20; 3′ M13R
Terms and licenses: Academic/Nonprofit Terms; Industry Terms: Not Available to Industry
Depositor comments: Please note that the ORFs in this collection were cloned open-ended (without a stop codon).
How to cite: KHBD00662 was a gift from Bart Deplancke (Addgene plasmid # 39717 ; http://n2t.net/addgene:39717 ; RRID:Addgene_39717)
