[The description below was written by a language model from this plasmid's Addgene catalogue record.]
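Description:
KHBD00662 is a Gateway entry clone built in the pDONR221 backbone, carrying the open reading frame of the Drosophila melanogaster gene CG5034, also known as GATAd, a member of the GATA family of transcription factors as its name indicates. The insert is recorded as about 2.5 kb in a backbone of similar size (about 2.5 kb without insert). The plasmid is propagated in standard E. coli cloning strains as a high-copy plasmid and is selected with kanamycin. No feature table accompanies the record, so the origin of replication and the exact recombination sites are not explicitly listed. A clone made by Gateway recombination into a pDONR vector would normally have its insert flanked by attL sites, with M13 forward and reverse primer sites on either side for sequence verification, consistent with the sequencing primers recorded.

The construct has no promoter driving the insert, so it is not an expression plasmid in its own right. It serves as a shuttle, letting the ORF be transferred by LR recombination into any compatible Gateway destination vector that supplies the promoter, tags and host-specific elements. The depositor notes that ORFs in this collection were cloned open-ended, without a stop codon, which permits in-frame C-terminal fusions to tags or functional domains encoded by the destination vector. It also means a downstream stop codon must come from that vector. The clone belongs to a collection associated with automated screening of protein–DNA interactions at Drosophila regulatory elements, so its likely use is generating fusion constructs of GATAd for such interaction assays.
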