>Addgene plasmid #39717 | KHBD00662 | depositor partial sequence | sequence record 50157 | KHBD00662 sequence 2526 bps
ATGAATAATGTACCACATAAGTTTCGTCAAGTTTGTCGATTGTGCCTCACATTGGTTAACGAGTGCGATG
TTGCAGTACTACAGATTTACGATAATTCGTCGCATAATAATAGTGCCCCAGACAGAATATCGGCCGATTT
TCGTGGCGTCGCGAATCGTGCCAACTGCTTTTGCAGCGCTTTAAGCCCCAATCCGTGCAGTTGCATCGTT
GATAACCCGCTATCAGCCAACAAAAATGAACGGCGCAACCAGGGAACACCCGTACCCGTGCCCATACCCA
TACCCGTTTCCGTGCCTGTGCCCGTTCCAAGCCAGCAGATCCAATCGCAAACCCTTCACCATCACCAAAA
CCAAACTAAAATCCATTACACGCCAAGTGTGCCTTCTGCTGCGGACGCAAAGTCGAGTGAGCGCGAACGC
CAATGCCAATTGGAGTCGGACATCGCCGAGAGATCAACAGTATTCAAAAGTCAGTCATCGTCGGATCACG
AACATATAGAATATAGCGGGGAGACGCCATCCCCCTCCGCATCGCTATCCCAATCCCAAACAAAATCGGA
GCCAATGCGCGAGGAGGAGGAACATCAGCATAATCATAATCAGCAGAGCGGACGCGAAGAGACAAGTGTG
AATACAACAAATATAAGCGGAACCGATAACTACGGCAAAGAGCACGGTCGGGATGATTCATCATCACCAC
ATCTTACATTTCAGATATTCAACTGTCTCTCTATTAAGGCACTGCCCAACGATGGATTACCCAACGTGGT
TTGTGGCGACTGCAGACAAAAATTGGATTCCTTCGAAAAATTTCGAACCATGGCGCACAATTCACAAATA
GCTTTGAAAGAATTTTTAAATATATCCAAAAATCTGAGACCAGACCCAAATGATTTGGAAACCAAGCTCG
ATGCAATTTTAAAGGCTTCATCGGAGGCTATAGCGGCAAAGGCTCTGACGGAGTTAAGCACGTTCTCTAA
AGTTAAGTACGACCACAGTAAATTAGATTCCAGCATCCAACCCGGCTTGGATCGGAAAATCGAGATTAGC
AATCAAGAAATGCCAGCACATAGCTTATATCCAAGTTTATTCAAATCAATTACTATGAAAAGCGATCAAA
AGAGCAAAGCAATGTCTGGATCCTCACACAGCCAGTTTGATTCAAAACTGCAAAAGGACTCGGATATCGA
GAAATATGAAAATCTGCAGCAGCAGCTTGAAACGGCTGCCGTTTTAATGGATATAAGCAAAAAAATAGTA
ATTTCCCCTCCATGTTCGAATCCGCAATCTCCGTGTTTTTCTGCAGCTGTAGATACAAGTATTAAAAGTT
CTGTGATAAAATCAAAACGTCCATCAAACCAAAATGAAATTCAGGACGGTGTTGAAATTGACCTATCCGT
CAAAAAACAAAAGAACGATTACTCTAATCAACGGAACGCGGCCCCAATACACCATTTTTGCCAAACTCCA
ATGCTTGATATTCAGTCACACTTAAGAAGTGAAGAGGATTTTCAAAACTACAGTATTACCATTAACCAAG
TTGGTGGGTCCGACTTCAAATCAAAAGCACCCAAGGCGAGTACCGGCTCCTTGCTAGACTCTGGCGATAG
TTCCGACTCTCACAAACTAGAGATGGACATCACGTCCTCCATAAATGATAGAAAGACTCCGGATAGCTTA
AGCTCGGATCACGCCACAGATGCGGCAACTACTCAACTCTGGCAGGCACTGGCCAGATCAGCCGCTAAAA
GCAAGGAGGACAATCCGGCATCACAAATATTTCGAAATATGATGAGCCAGCCTTTCGCGTTTCCGGTTCC
GTCGACAGTATCATTTACAAAAGTACCTGAAGAACCCATAGCACTATTAAAGGATCTATCAGAGGCTCAA
TCCAGCAAATCAAAACCATGTAGAAGAAAACAAAGTTTTCCTACCAAAACTGATTGCATCGATGTAGTTA
ATGAGAATGTGACTGATACTTATACCACTTCAGAAGCAACTCCGGATGATAAGAAAGATAAAAGGAACAT
AAACCTTTTTAATGCCATACCTGGTGCTCAAAAAGATATGTCATGTTCGAATTGTGGCACCCTCACCACA
ACAATTTGGCGGCGAAGTGTTCGAGGAGAGATGGTGTGCAACGCCTGCGGATTGTACTTCAAGCTGCATG
GGGTCAACAGGCCGCATTCAATGAGACGCGATACCATACACACCAGACGCAGGCGTCCTAAAGAATTGGA
GCGATCTAAAAAGAAACACAAACAAATGTCATCATGTTCTTCAATAGAACCAACGAAGCAAGATTTCTTG
ACGGCTAGGGAATCTCTAGCCATTTCGGGCCTTGTTTTAAATAAATTCAAAAAGGAAATTGATGATACCG
AGACCCCAGCCGCAGCAGCACTTAAAGATATTTTATCAAGGCGTAAGAAGTCAAATTCTTTGCCGGCGTT
TAATGATACCTGTGAAAGTGCGGATCTATCCGCACCGCTTAACCTTGTTTCCAGTGAAAATAATGCAAAG
TTAACA
