>Addgene plasmid #39717 | KHBD00662 | addgene partial sequence | sequence record 52279 | M13Rev
GCAATGCTTTCTTATAATGCCAACTTTGTACAAGAAAGTTGGCAATGTTAACTTTGCATTATTTTCACTG
GAAACAAGGTTAAGCGGTGCGGATAGATCCGCACTTTCACAGGTATCATTAAACGCCGGCAAAGAATTTG
ACTTCTTACGCCTTGATAAAATATCTTTAAGTGCTGCTGCGGCTGGGGTCTCGGTATCATCAATTTCCTT
TTTGAATTTATTTAAAACAAGGCCCGAAATGGCTAGAGATTCCCTAGCCGTCAAGAAATCTTGCTTCGTT
GGTTCTATTGAAGAACATGATGACATTTGTTTGTGTTTCTTTTTAGATCGCTCCAATTCTTTAGGACGCC
TGCGTCTGGTGTGTATGGTATCGCGTCTCATTGAATGCGGCCTGTTGACCCCATGCAGCTTGAAGTACAA
TCCGCAGGCGTTGCACACCATCTCTCCTCGAACACTTCGCCGCCAAATTGTTGTGGTGAGGGTGCCACAA
TTCGAACATGACATATCTTTTTGAGCACCAGGTATGGCATTAAAAAGGTTTATGTTCCTTTTATCTTTCT
TATCATCCGGAGTTGCTTCTGAAGTGGTATAAGTATCAGTCACATTCTCATTAACTACATCGATGCAATC
AGTT
